Addgene plasmid #19069: pLenti PGK GFP Blast (w510-5)
Purpose: 3rd gen lentiviral eGFP expression vector, PGK promoter, Blast
Depositing lab: Eric Campeau & Paul Kaufman. Depositing organization: University of Massachusetts, Worcester. Publication: A versatile viral system for expression and depletion of proteins in mammalian cells. Campeau E, Ruhl VE, Rodier F, Smith CL, Rahmberg BL, Fuss JO, Campisi J, Yaswen P, Cooper PK, Kaufman PD.. PLoS One. 2009 Aug 6;4(8):e6529. 10.1371/journal.pone.0006529 PubMed 19657394.
Backbone
  Vector backbone: p156RRL-sinPPT-CMV-GFP-PRE/Nhe I
  Backbone size w/o insert (bp): 7563
  Vector type: Mammalian Expression, Lentiviral
  Selectable markers: Blasticidin
Growth in bacteria
  Bacterial resistance: Ampicillin, 100 μg/mL
  Growth temperature: 30°C
  Growth strain: Stbl3
  Growth instructions: Stbl3, 30oC
  Copy number: High Copy
Gene/Insert
  Gene/Insert name: enhanced green fluorescent protein (alt name: eGFP)
  Insert size (bp): 719
  Cloning method: Restriction Enzyme; 5′ cloning site BamHI (not destroyed); 3′ cloning site Sal I (not destroyed)
  Sequencing primers: 5′ PGKforw
Terms and licenses: Academic/Nonprofit Terms; Industry Terms: Not Available to Industry
Depositor comments: There are a few mismatches between Addgene's quality control sequence and depositor's sequence. The mismatches do not affect PGK sequence.
How to cite: pLenti PGK GFP Blast (w510-5) was a gift from Eric Campeau & Paul Kaufman (Addgene plasmid # 19069 ; http://n2t.net/addgene:19069 ; RRID:Addgene_19069)
