[The description below was written by a language model from this plasmid's Addgene catalogue record, the feature table of its GenBank file and pLannotate feature annotations shown in this document.]
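Description:
pLenti PGK GFP Blast (w510-5) is a third-generation, self-inactivating HIV-1-based lentiviral transfer plasmid of about 8.3 kb, built on the p156RRL-sinPPT-CMV-GFP-PRE backbone, for constitutive EGFP expression in mammalian cells. It is propagated in E. coli through a high-copy ColE1/pUC origin with ampicillin resistance. The bacterial backbone also carries an f1 origin and pBluescript-type remnants, including lac promoter/operator elements, T3 and T7 promoters and M13 primer sites.

The viral genome is transcribed from a chimeric 5′ LTR. The sequence-derived annotation places an RSV enhancer/promoter immediately upstream of the truncated 5′ LTR, which makes production of genomic RNA Tat-independent, as expected for a third-generation design. Downstream lie the Psi packaging signal with a gag fragment, the Rev response element for Rev-dependent nuclear export, and the cPPT/CTS, which aids nuclear import of the pre-integration complex. The payload consists of two independent cassettes. In the first, the human PGK promoter drives Kozak-initiated, codon-optimised EGFP, cloned between BamHI and SalI and followed by a WPRE to enhance transcript stability and expression. In the second, an SV40 early promoter, paired with the bacterial EM7 promoter, drives blasticidin S deaminase for selection of transduced cells. The genome ends in a ΔU3 3′ LTR, which inactivates LTR promoter activity after integration, and an SV40 polyadenylation signal and SV40 origin lie outside it.

The plasmid belongs to a modular vector series for expressing and depleting proteins in mammalian cells. The record supports its use for making virus that stably marks cells with moderate, ubiquitous GFP expression under blasticidin selection. The depositor notes a few mismatches between their sequence and the repository's quality-control sequence, none of which affect the PGK promoter.
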