LOCUS       Exported 8282 bp ds-DNA circular SYN 08-JAN-2024
DEFINITION  3rd gen lentiviral eGFP expression vector, PGK promoter, Blast.
ACCESSION   .
VERSION     .
KEYWORDS    pLenti PGK GFP Blast (w510-5)
SOURCE      synthetic DNA construct
  ORGANISM  synthetic DNA construct
REFERENCE   1 (bases 1 to 8282)
  AUTHORS   Campeau E, Ruhl VE, Rodier F, Smith CL, Rahmberg BL, Fuss JO,
            Campisi J, Yaswen P, Cooper PK, Kaufman PD.
  TITLE     A versatile viral system for expression and depletion of proteins in
            mammalian cells.
  JOURNAL   PLoS One. 2009 Aug 6;4(8):e6529.
  PUBMED    19657394
REFERENCE   2 (bases 1 to 8282)
  AUTHORS   .
  TITLE     Direct Submission
  JOURNAL   Exported Jan 8, 2024 from SnapGene Server 1.1.58
            http://www.snapgene.com
FEATURES             Location/Qualifiers
     source          1..8282
                     /organism="synthetic DNA construct"
                     /mol_type="other DNA"
     promoter        27..131
                     /gene="bla"
                     /label=AmpR promoter
     CDS             132..992
                     /codon_start=1
                     /gene="bla"
                     /product="beta-lactamase"
                     /label=AmpR
                     /note="confers resistance to ampicillin, carbenicillin, and
                     related antibiotics"
                     /translation="MSIQHFRVALIPFFAAFCLPVFAHPETLVKVKDAEDQLGARVGYI
                     ELDLNSGKILESFRPEERFPMMSTFKVLLCGAVLSRIDAGQEQLGRRIHYSQNDLVEYS
                     PVTEKHLTDGMTVRELCSAAITMSDNTAANLLLTTIGGPKELTAFLHNMGDHVTRLDRW
                     EPELNEAIPNDERDTTMPVAMATTLRKLLTGELLTLASRQQLIDWMEADKVAGPLLRSA
                     LPAGWFIADKSGAGERGSRGIIAALGPDGKPSRIVVIYTTGSQATMDERNRQIAEIGAS
                     LIKHW"
     primer_bind     complement(350..369)
                     /label=Amp-R
                     /note="Ampicillin resistance gene, reverse primer"
     rep_origin      1163..1751
                     /direction=RIGHT
                     /label=ori
                     /note="high-copy-number ColE1/pMB1/pBR322/pUC origin of
                     replication"
     primer_bind     1652..1671
                     /label=pBR322ori-F
                     /note="pBR322 origin, forward primer"
     primer_bind     1905..1922
                     /label=L4440
                     /note="L4440 vector, forward primer"
     protein_bind    2039..2060
                     /label=CAP binding site
                     /bound_moiety="E. coli catabolite activator protein"
                     /note="CAP binding activates transcription in the presence
                     of cAMP."
     promoter        2075..2105
                     /label=lac promoter
                     /note="promoter for the E. coli lac operon"
     protein_bind    2113..2129
                     /label=lac operator
                     /bound_moiety="lac repressor encoded by lacI"
                     /note="The lac repressor binds to the lac operator to
                     inhibit transcription in E. coli. This inhibition can be
                     relieved by adding lactose or
                     isopropyl-beta-D-thiogalactopyranoside (IPTG)."
     primer_bind     2118..2140
                     /label=M13/pUC Reverse
                     /note="In lacZ gene"
     primer_bind     2137..2153
                     /label=M13 rev
                     /note="common sequencing primer, one of multiple similar
                     variants"
     primer_bind     2137..2153
                     /label=M13 Reverse
                     /note="In lacZ gene. Also called M13-rev"
     primer_bind     2172..2192
                     /label=T3
                     /note="T3 promoter, forward primer"
     promoter        2174..2192
                     /label=T3 promoter
                     /note="promoter for bacteriophage T3 RNA polymerase"
     LTR             2448..2628
                     /label=5' LTR (truncated)
                     /note="truncated 5' long terminal repeat (LTR) from HIV-1"
     misc_feature    2672..2797
                     /label=HIV-1 Psi
                     /note="packaging signal of human immunodeficiency virus
                     type 1"
     misc_feature    3290..3523
                     /label=RRE
                     /note="The Rev response element (RRE) of HIV-1 allows for
                     Rev-dependent mRNA export from the nucleus to the
                     cytoplasm."
     CDS             3708..3752
                     /codon_start=1
                     /product="antigenic peptide corresponding to amino acids
                     655 to 669 of the HIV envelope protein gp41 (Lutje Hulsik
                     et al., 2013)"
                     /label=gp41 peptide
                     /note="recognized by the 2H10 single-chain llama nanobody"
                     /translation="KNEQELLELDKWASL"
     misc_feature    4019..4136
                     /label=cPPT/CTS
                     /note="central polypurine tract and central termination
                     sequence of HIV-1"
     promoter        4183..4693
                     /label=hPGK promoter
                     /note="human phosphoglycerate kinase 1 promoter"
     primer_bind     4612..4630
                     /label=hPGK-F
                     /note="Human PGK promoter, forward primer"
     regulatory      4709..4718
                     /regulatory_class="other"
                     /note="vertebrate consensus sequence for strong initiation
                     of translation (Kozak, 1987)"
     CDS             4715..5434
                     /codon_start=1
                     /product="the original enhanced GFP (Yang et al., 1996)"
                     /label=EGFP
                     /note="mammalian codon-optimized"
                     /translation="MVSKGEELFTGVVPILVELDGDVNGHKFSVSGEGEGDATYGKLTL
                     KFICTTGKLPVPWPTLVTTLTYGVQCFSRYPDHMKQHDFFKSAMPEGYVQERTIFFKDD
                     GNYKTRAEVKFEGDTLVNRIELKGIDFKEDGNILGHKLEYNYNSHNVYIMADKQKNGIK
                     VNFKIRHNIEDGSVQLADHYQQNTPIGDGPVLLPDNHYLSTQSALSKDPNEKRDHMVLL
                     EFVTAAGITLGMDELYK"
     CDS             4715..5431
                     /codon_start=1
                     /product="enhanced GFP"
                     /label=EGFP
                     /translation="MVSKGEELFTGVVPILVELDGDVNGHKFSVSGEGEGDATYGKLTL
                     KFICTTGKLPVPWPTLVTTLTYGVQCFSRYPDHMKQHDFFKSAMPEGYVQERTIFFKDD
                     GNYKTRAEVKFEGDTLVNRIELKGIDFKEDGNILGHKLEYNYNSHNVYIMADKQKNGIK
                     VNFKIRHNIEDGSVQLADHYQQNTPIGDGPVLLPDNHYLSTQSALSKDPNEKRDHMVLL
                     EFVTAAGITLGMDELYK"
     primer_bind     complement(4760..4781)
                     /label=EGFP-N
                     /note="EGFP, reverse primer"
     primer_bind     complement(5021..5040)
                     /label=EXFP-R
                     /note="For distinguishing EGFP variants, reverse primer"
     primer_bind     5368..5389
                     /label=EGFP-C
                     /note="EGFP, forward primer"
     misc_feature    5450..6038
                     /label=WPRE
                     /note="woodchuck hepatitis virus posttranscriptional
                     regulatory element"
     primer_bind     complement(5503..5523)
                     /label=WPRE-R
                     /note="WPRE, reverse primer"
     CDS             complement(5921..5932)
                     /codon_start=1
                     /product="Factor Xa recognition and cleavage site"
                     /label=Factor Xa site
                     /translation="IEGR"
     primer_bind     complement(6089..6109)
                     /label=pBABE 3'
                     /note="SV40 enhancer, reverse primer for pBABE vectors"
     promoter        6094..6424
                     /label=SV40 promoter
                     /note="SV40 enhancer and early promoter"
     rep_origin      6275..6410
                     /label=SV40 ori
                     /note="SV40 origin of replication"
     promoter        6472..6519
                     /label=EM7 promoter
                     /note="synthetic bacterial promoter "
     CDS             6538..6936
                     /codon_start=1
                     /gene="Aspergillus terreus BSD"
                     /product="blasticidin S deaminase"
                     /label=BSD
                     /note="confers resistance to blasticidin"
                     /translation="MAKPLSQEESTLIERATATINSIPISEDYSVASAALSSDGRIFTG
                     VNVYHFTGGPCAELVVLGTAAAAAAGNLTCIVAIGNENRGILSPCGRCRQVLLDLHPGI
                     KAIVKDSDGQPTAVGIRELLPSGYVWEG"
     LTR             7023..7256
                     /label=3' LTR (Delta-U3)
                     /note="self-inactivating 3' long terminal repeat (LTR) from
                     HIV-1"
     polyA_signal    7328..7449
                     /label=SV40 poly(A) signal
                     /note="SV40 polyadenylation signal"
     primer_bind     complement(7365..7384)
                     /label=SV40pA-R
                     /note="SV40 polyA, reverse primer"
     primer_bind     7419..7438
                     /label=EBV-rev
                     /note="SV40 polyA terminator, reverse primer"
     rep_origin      7468..7603
                     /label=SV40 ori
                     /note="SV40 origin of replication"
     primer_bind     complement(7635..7654)
                     /label=T7
                     /note="T7 promoter, forward primer"
     promoter        complement(7636..7654)
                     /label=T7 promoter
                     /note="promoter for bacteriophage T7 RNA polymerase"
     primer_bind     complement(7664..7681)
                     /label=M13 Forward
                     /note="In lacZ gene. Also called M13-F20 or M13 (-21)
                     Forward"
     primer_bind     complement(7664..7680)
                     /label=M13 fwd
                     /note="common sequencing primer, one of multiple similar
                     variants"
     primer_bind     complement(7673..7695)
                     /label=M13/pUC Forward
                     /note="In lacZ gene"
     rep_origin      7825..8280
                     /direction=RIGHT
                     /label=f1 ori
                     /note="f1 bacteriophage origin of replication; arrow
                     indicates direction of (+) strand synthesis"
     primer_bind     complement(7912..7931)
                     /label=F1ori-R
                     /note="F1 origin, reverse primer"
     primer_bind     8122..8143
                     /label=F1ori-F
                     /note="F1 origin, forward primer"
ORIGIN
        1 caggtggcac ttttcgggga aatgtgcgcg gaacccctat ttgtttattt ttctaaatac
       61 attcaaatat gtatccgctc atgagacaat aaccctgata aatgcttcaa taatattgaa
      121 aaaggaagag tatgagtatt caacatttcc gtgtcgccct tattcccttt tttgcggcat
      181 tttgccttcc tgtttttgct cacccagaaa cgctggtgaa agtaaaagat gctgaagatc
      241 agttgggtgc acgagtgggt tacatcgaac tggatctcaa cagcggtaag atccttgaga
      301 gttttcgccc cgaagaacgt tttccaatga tgagcacttt taaagttctg ctatgtggcg
      361 cggtattatc ccgtattgac gccgggcaag agcaactcgg tcgccgcata cactattctc
      421 agaatgactt ggttgagtac tcaccagtca cagaaaagca tcttacggat ggcatgacag
      481 taagagaatt atgcagtgct gccataacca tgagtgataa cactgcggcc aacttacttc
      541 tgacaacgat cggaggaccg aaggagctaa ccgctttttt gcacaacatg ggggatcatg
      601 taactcgcct tgatcgttgg gaaccggagc tgaatgaagc cataccaaac gacgagcgtg
      661 acaccacgat gcctgtagca atggcaacaa cgttgcgcaa actattaact ggcgaactac
      721 ttactctagc ttcccggcaa caattaatag actggatgga ggcggataaa gttgcaggac
      781 cacttctgcg ctcggccctt ccggctggct ggtttattgc tgataaatct ggagccggtg
      841 agcgtgggtc tcgcggtatc attgcagcac tggggccaga tggtaagccc tcccgtatcg
      901 tagttatcta cacgacgggg agtcaggcaa ctatggatga acgaaataga cagatcgctg
      961 agataggtgc ctcactgatt aagcattggt aactgtcaga ccaagtttac tcatatatac
     1021 tttagattga tttaaaactt catttttaat ttaaaaggat ctaggtgaag atcctttttg
     1081 ataatctcat gaccaaaatc ccttaacgtg agttttcgtt ccactgagcg tcagaccccg
     1141 tagaaaagat caaaggatct tcttgagatc ctttttttct gcgcgtaatc tgctgcttgc
     1201 aaacaaaaaa accaccgcta ccagcggtgg tttgtttgcc ggatcaagag ctaccaactc
     1261 tttttccgaa ggtaactggc ttcagcagag cgcagatacc aaatactgtc cttctagtgt
     1321 agccgtagtt aggccaccac ttcaagaact ctgtagcacc gcctacatac ctcgctctgc
     1381 taatcctgtt accagtggct gctgccagtg gcgataagtc gtgtcttacc gggttggact
     1441 caagacgata gttaccggat aaggcgcagc ggtcgggctg aacggggggt tcgtgcacac
     1501 agcccagctt ggagcgaacg acctacaccg aactgagata cctacagcgt gagctatgag
     1561 aaagcgccac gcttcccgaa gggagaaagg cggacaggta tccggtaagc ggcagggtcg
     1621 gaacaggaga gcgcacgagg gagcttccag ggggaaacgc ctggtatctt tatagtcctg
     1681 tcgggtttcg ccacctctga cttgagcgtc gatttttgtg atgctcgtca ggggggcgga
     1741 gcctatggaa aaacgccagc aacgcggcct ttttacggtt cctggccttt tgctggcctt
     1801 ttgctcacat gttctttcct gcgttatccc ctgattctgt ggataaccgt attaccgcct
     1861 ttgagtgagc tgataccgct cgccgcagcc gaacgaccga gcgcagcgag tcagtgagcg
     1921 aggaagcgga agagcgccca atacgcaaac cgcctctccc cgcgcgttgg ccgattcatt
     1981 aatgcagctg gcacgacagg tttcccgact ggaaagcggg cagtgagcgc aacgcaatta
     2041 atgtgagtta gctcactcat taggcacccc aggctttaca ctttatgctt ccggctcgta
     2101 tgttgtgtgg aattgtgagc ggataacaat ttcacacagg aaacagctat gaccatgatt
     2161 acgccaagcg cgcaattaac cctcactaaa gggaacaaaa gctggagctg caagcttaat
     2221 gtagtcttat gcaatactct tgtagtcttg caacatggta acgatgagtt agcaacatgc
     2281 cttacaagga gagaaaaagc accgtgcatg ccgattggtg gaagtaaggt ggtacgatcg
     2341 tgccttatta ggaaggcaac agacgggtct gacatggatt ggacgaacca ctgaattgcc
     2401 gcattgcaga gatattgtat ttaagtgcct agctcgatac aataaacggg tctctctggt
     2461 tagaccagat ctgagcctgg gagctctctg gctaactagg gaacccactg cttaagcctc
     2521 aataaagctt gccttgagtg cttcaagtag tgtgtgcccg tctgttgtgt gactctggta
     2581 actagagatc cctcagaccc ttttagtcag tgtggaaaat ctctagcagt ggcgcccgaa
     2641 cagggacctg aaagcgaaag ggaaaccaga gctctctcga cgcaggactc ggcttgctga
     2701 agcgcgcacg gcaagaggcg aggggcggcg actggtgagt acgccaaaaa ttttgactag
     2761 cggaggctag aaggagagag atgggtgcga gagcgtcagt attaagcggg ggagaattag
     2821 atcgcgatgg gaaaaaattc ggttaaggcc agggggaaag aaaaaatata aattaaaaca
     2881 tatagtatgg gcaagcaggg agctagaacg attcgcagtt aatcctggcc tgttagaaac
     2941 atcagaaggc tgtagacaaa tactgggaca gctacaacca tcccttcaga caggatcaga
     3001 agaacttaga tcattatata atacagtagc aaccctctat tgtgtgcatc aaaggataga
     3061 gataaaagac accaaggaag ctttagacaa gatagaggaa gagcaaaaca aaagtaagac
     3121 caccgcacag caagcggccg ctgatcttca gacctggagg aggagatatg agggacaatt
     3181 ggagaagtga attatataaa tataaagtag taaaaattga accattagga gtagcaccca
     3241 ccaaggcaaa gagaagagtg gtgcagagag aaaaaagagc agtgggaata ggagctttgt
     3301 tccttgggtt cttgggagca gcaggaagca ctatgggcgc agcctcaatg acgctgacgg
     3361 tacaggccag acaattattg tctggtatag tgcagcagca gaacaatttg ctgagggcta
     3421 ttgaggcgca acagcatctg ttgcaactca cagtctgggg catcaagcag ctccaggcaa
     3481 gaatcctggc tgtggaaaga tacctaaagg atcaacagct cctggggatt tggggttgct
     3541 ctggaaaact catttgcacc actgctgtgc cttggaatgc tagttggagt aataaatctc
     3601 tggaacagat ttggaatcac acgacctgga tggagtggga cagagaaatt aacaattaca
     3661 caagcttaat acactcctta attgaagaat cgcaaaacca gcaagaaaag aatgaacaag
     3721 aattattgga attagataaa tgggcaagtt tgtggaattg gtttaacata acaaattggc
     3781 tgtggtatat aaaattattc ataatgatag taggaggctt ggtaggttta agaatagttt
     3841 ttgctgtact ttctatagtg aatagagtta ggcagggata ttcaccatta tcgtttcaga
     3901 cccacctccc aaccccgagg ggacccgaca ggcccgaagg aatagaagaa gaaggtggag
     3961 agagagacag agacagatcc attcgattag tgaacggatc tcgacggtat cggttaactt
     4021 ttaaaagaaa aggggggatt ggggggtaca gtgcagggga aagaatagta gacataatag
     4081 caacagacat acaaactaaa gaattacaaa aacaaattac aaaaattcaa aattttatcg
     4141 atcacgagac tagcctcgag aagcttgata tcgaattccc acggggttgg ggttgcgcct
     4201 tttccaaggc agccctgggt ttgcgcaggg acgcggctgc tctgggcgtg gttccgggaa
     4261 acgcagcggc gccgaccctg ggtctcgcac attcttcacg tccgttcgca gcgtcacccg
     4321 gatcttcgcc gctacccttg tgggcccccc ggcgacgctt cctgctccgc ccctaagtcg
     4381 ggaaggttcc ttgcggttcg cggcgtgccg gacgtgacaa acggaagccg cacgtctcac
     4441 tagtaccctc gcagacggac agcgccaggg agcaatggca gcgcgccgac cgcgatgggc
     4501 tgtggccaat agcggctgct cagcggggcg cgccgagagc agcggccggg aaggggcggt
     4561 gcgggaggcg gggtgtgggg cggtagtgtg ggccctgttc ctgcccgcgc ggtgttccgc
     4621 attctgcaag cctccggagc gcacgtcggc agtcggctcc ctcgttgacc gaatcaccga
     4681 cctctctccc cagggggatc caccggtcgc caccatggtg agcaagggcg aggagctgtt
     4741 caccggggtg gtgcccatcc tggtcgagct ggacggcgac gtaaacggcc acaagttcag
     4801 cgtgtccggc gagggcgagg gcgatgccac ctacggcaag ctgaccctga agttcatctg
     4861 caccaccggc aagctgcccg tgccctggcc caccctcgtg accaccctga cctacggcgt
     4921 gcagtgcttc agccgctacc ccgaccacat gaagcagcac gacttcttca agtccgccat
     4981 gcccgaaggc tacgtccagg agcgcaccat cttcttcaag gacgacggca actacaagac
     5041 ccgcgccgag gtgaagttcg agggcgacac cctggtgaac cgcatcgagc tgaagggcat
     5101 cgacttcaag gaggacggca acatcctggg gcacaagctg gagtacaact acaacagcca
     5161 caacgtctat atcatggccg acaagcagaa gaacggcatc aaggtgaact tcaagatccg
     5221 ccacaacatc gaggacggca gcgtgcagct cgccgaccac taccagcaga acacccccat
     5281 cggcgacggc cccgtgctgc tgcccgacaa ccactacctg agcacccagt ccgccctgag
     5341 caaagacccc aacgagaagc gcgatcacat ggtcctgctg gagttcgtga ccgccgccgg
     5401 gatcactctc ggcatggacg agctgtacaa gtaaagcggc cgcgtcgaca atcaacctct
     5461 ggattacaaa atttgtgaaa gattgactgg tattcttaac tatgttgctc cttttacgct
     5521 atgtggatac gctgctttaa tgcctttgta tcatgctatt gcttcccgta tggctttcat
     5581 tttctcctcc ttgtataaat cctggttgct gtctctttat gaggagttgt ggcccgttgt
     5641 caggcaacgt ggcgtggtgt gcactgtgtt tgctgacgca acccccactg gttggggcat
     5701 tgccaccacc tgtcagctcc tttccgggac tttcgctttc cccctcccta ttgccacggc
     5761 ggaactcatc gccgcctgcc ttgcccgctg ctggacaggg gctcggctgt tgggcactga
     5821 caattccgtg gtgttgtcgg ggaagctgac gtcctttcca tggctgctcg cctgtgttgc
     5881 cacctggatt ctgcgcggga cgtccttctg ctacgtccct tcggccctca atccagcgga
     5941 ccttccttcc cgcggcctgc tgccggctct gcggcctctt ccgcgtcttc gccttcgccc
     6001 tcagacgagt cggatctccc tttgggccgc ctccccgcct ggaattctgc agatatccgg
     6061 ttagtaatga gtttggaatt aattctgtgg aatgtgtgtc agttagggtg tggaaagtcc
     6121 ccaggctccc caggcaggca gaagtatgca aagcatgcat ctcaattagt cagcaaccag
     6181 gtgtggaaag tccccaggct ccccagcagg cagaagtatg caaagcatgc atctcaatta
     6241 gtcagcaacc atagtcccgc ccctaactcc gcccatcccg cccctaactc cgcccagttc
     6301 cgcccattct ccgccccatg gctgactaat tttttttatt tatgcagagg ccgaggccgc
     6361 ctctgcctct gagctattcc agaagtagtg aggaggcttt tttggaggcc taggcttttg
     6421 caaaaagctc ccgggagctt gtatatccat tttcggatct gatcagcacg tgttgacaat
     6481 taatcatcgg catagtatat cggcatagta taatacgaca aggtgaggaa ctaaaccatg
     6541 gccaagcctt tgtctcaaga agaatccacc ctcattgaaa gagcaacggc tacaatcaac
     6601 agcatcccca tctctgaaga ctacagcgtc gccagcgcag ctctctctag cgacggccgc
     6661 atcttcactg gtgtcaatgt atatcatttt actgggggac cttgtgcaga actcgtggtg
     6721 ctgggcactg ctgctgctgc ggcagctggc aacctgactt gtatcgtcgc gatcggaaat
     6781 gagaacaggg gcatcttgag cccctgcgga cggtgccgac aggtgcttct cgatctgcat
     6841 cctgggatca aagccatagt gaaggacagt gatggacagc cgacggcagt tgggattcgt
     6901 gaattgctgc cctctggtta tgtgtgggag ggctaagcac aattcgagct cggtaccttt
     6961 aagaccaatg acttacaagg cagctgtaga tcttagccac tttttaaaag aaaagggggg
     7021 actggaaggg ctagctcact cccaacgaag acaagatctg ctttttgctt gtactgggtc
     7081 tctctggtta gaccagatct gagcctggga gctctctggc tgcctaggga acccactgct
     7141 taagcctcaa taaagcttgc cttgagtgct tcaagtagtg tgtgcccgtc tgttgtgtga
     7201 ctctggtaac tagagatccc tcagaccctt ttagtcagtg tggaaaatct ctagcagtag
     7261 tagttcatgt catcttatta ttcagtattt ataacttgca aagaaatgaa tatcagagag
     7321 tgagaggaac ttgtttattg cagcttataa tggttacaaa taaagcaata gcatcacaaa
     7381 tttcacaaat aaagcatttt tttcactgca ttctagttgt ggtttgtcca aactcatcaa
     7441 tgtatcttat catgtctggc tctagctatc ccgcccctaa ctccgcccag ttccgcccat
     7501 tctccgcccc atggctgact aatttttttt atttatgcag aggccgaggc cgcctcggcc
     7561 tctgagctat tccagaagta gtgaggaggc ttttttggag gcctaggctt ttgcgtcgag
     7621 acgtacccaa ttcgccctat agtgagtcgt attacgcgcg ctcactggcc gtcgttttac
     7681 aacgtcgtga ctgggaaaac cctggcgtta cccaacttaa tcgccttgca gcacatcccc
     7741 ctttcgccag ctggcgtaat agcgaagagg cccgcaccga tcgcccttcc caacagttgc
     7801 gcagcctgaa tggcgaatgg cgcgnnnnnn nnnnnnnnnn nnnnnnnnnn nnnnnnnnnn
     7861 nnnnnnnnnn nnnnnnnnnn nnnnnnnnnn nnnnnnnnnn nnnnnnnnnn nnnnnnnnnn
     7921 nnnnnnnnnn nnnnnnnnnn nnnnnnnncn nnnnnnnnnn nnnnnnnnnn nnnnnnnnnn
     7981 nnnnnnnnnn nnnnnnnnnn nnnnnnnnnn nnnnnnnnnn nnnnnnnnnn nnnnnnnnnn
     8041 annnnnnnnn nnnnnnnnnn nnnnnnnnnn nnnnnnnnnn nnnnnnnnnn cctttgacgt
     8101 tggagtccac gttctttaat agtggactct tgttccaaac tggaacaaca ctcaacccta
     8161 tctcggtcta ttcttttgat ttataaggga ttttgccgat ttcggcctat tggttaaaaa
     8221 atgagctgat ttaacaaaaa tttaacgcga attttaacaa aatattaacg tttacaattt
     8281 cc
//
