Features (pLannotate 1.2.2; 29 found; start..end, strand, type, name):
    135..260     -  misc_feature   HIV-1 Ψ: packaging signal of human immunodeficiency virus type 1
    307..487     -  LTR            5' LTR (truncated): truncated 5' long terminal repeat (LTR) from HIV-1
    488..714     -  promoter       RSV promoter: Rous sarcoma virus enhancer/promoter
    742..760     -  promoter       T3 promoter: promoter for bacteriophage T3 RNA polymerase
    805..821     -  protein_bind   lac operator: The lac repressor binds to the lac operator to inhibit transcription in E. coli. This inhibition can be relieved by adding lactose or isopropyl-β-D-thiogalactopyranoside (IPTG). lac repressor encoded by lacI
    829..859     -  promoter       lac promoter: promoter for the E. coli lac operon
    874..895     -  protein_bind   CAP binding site: CAP binding activates transcription in the presence of cAMP. E. coli catabolite activator protein
    908..1000    -  CDS            lacI (fragment): lac repressor; lacI; The lac repressor binds to the lac operator to inhibit transcription in E. coli. This inhibition can be relieved by adding lactose or isopropyl-β-D-thiogalactopyranoside (IPTG).
   1183..1771    -  rep_origin     ori: high-copy-number ColE1/pMB1/pBR322/pUC origin of replication
   1942..2802    -  CDS            AmpR: β-lactamase; bla; confers resistance to ampicillin, carbenicillin, and related antibiotics
   2803..2907    -  promoter       AmpR promoter: bla
   2960..3388    -  rep_origin     f1 ori (sequence partly withheld): f1 bacteriophage origin of replication; arrow indicates direction of (+) strand synthesis
   3393..3548    -  CDS            lacZα (fragment): LacZα fragment of β-galactosidase; lacZ fragment
   3556..3574    +  promoter       T7 promoter: promoter for bacteriophage T7 RNA polymerase
   3595..3730    -  rep_origin     SV40 ori: SV40 origin of replication
   3770..3891    -  polyA_signal   SV40 poly(A) signal: SV40 polyadenylation signal
   3963..4143    -  LTR            5' LTR (truncated): truncated 5' long terminal repeat (LTR) from HIV-1
   4129..4266    -  CDS            nef (fragment): NEF_HV1LA - Experimental evidence at protein level: Swiss-Prot protein existence level 1. Extracellular Nef protein targets CD4(+) T-lymphocytes for apoptosis by interacting with CXCR4 surface receptors. From Human immunodeficiency virus type 1 group M subtype B (isolate Lai) (HIV-1).
   4283..4681    -  CDS            BSD: blasticidin S deaminase; Aspergillus terreus BSD; confers resistance to blasticidin
   4700..4747    -  promoter       EM7 promoter: synthetic bacterial promoter&nbsp
   4795..5124    -  promoter       SV40 promoter: SV40 enhancer and early promoter
   5180..5768    -  misc_feature   WPRE: woodchuck hepatitis virus posttranscriptional regulatory element
   5784..6503    -  CDS            EGFP: the original enhanced GFP (Yang et al., 1996) mammalian codon-optimized
   6525..7035    -  promoter       hPGK promoter: human phosphoglycerate kinase 1 promoter
   7038..7061    +  misc_feature   MCS (fragment): pBluescript multiple cloning site
   7081..7198    -  misc_feature   cPPT/CTS: central polypurine tract and central termination sequence of HIV-1
   7217..7317    -  CDS            Rev (fragment): human immunodeficiency virus 1 (HIV-1) Rev protein; rev; enhances nuclear export of unspliced and incompletely spliced viral mRNAs
   7694..7927    -  misc_feature   RRE: The Rev response element (RRE) of HIV-1 allows for Rev-dependent mRNA export from the nucleus to the cytoplasm.
   8073..151     -  CDS            HIV-1 gag (fragment) (across the origin): gag protein from human immunodeficiency virus 1; gag
>Addgene plasmid #19069 | pLenti PGK GFP Blast (w510-5) | addgene full sequence | sequence record 418709 | Addgene NGS Result
AGGCCAGGATTAACTGCGAATCGTTCTAGCTCCCTGCTTGCCCATACTATATGTTTTAATTTATATTTTT
TCTTTCCCCCTGGCCTTAACCGAATTTTTTCCCATCGCGATCTAATTCTCCCCCGCTTAATACTGACGCT
CTCGCACCCATCTCTCTCCTTCTAGCCTCCGCTAGTCAAAATTTTTGGCGTACTCACCAGTCGCCGCCCC
TCGCCTCTTGCCGTGCGCGCTTCAGCAAGCCGAGTCCTGCGTCGAGAGAGCTCCTCTGGTTTCCCTTTCG
CTTTCAAGTCCCTGTTCGGGCGCCACTGCTAGAGATTTTCCACACTGACTAAAAGGGTCTGAGGGATCTC
TAGTTACCAGAGTCACACAACAGACGGGCACACACTACTTGAAGCACTCAAGGCAAGCTTTATTGAGGCT
TAAGCAGTGGGTTCCCTAGTTAGCCAGAGAGCTCCCAGGCTCAGATCTGGTCTAACCAGAGAGACCCGTT
TATGTATCGAGCTAGGCACTTAAATACAATATCTCTGCAATGCGGCAATTCAGTGGTTCGTCCAATCCAT
GTCAGACCCGTCTGTTGCCTTCCTAATAAGGCACGATCGTACCACCTTACTTCCACCAATCGGCATGCAC
GGTGCTTTTTCTCTCCTTGTAAGGCATGTTGCTAACTCATCGTTACCATGTTGCAAGACTACAAGAGTAT
TGCATAAGACTACATTAAGCTTGCAGCTCCAGCTTTTGTTCCCTTTAGTGAGGGTTAATTGCGCGCTTGG
CGTAATCATGGTCATAGCTGTTTCCTGTGTGAAATTGTTATCCGCTCACAATTCCACACAACATACGAGC
CGGAAGCATAAAGTGTAAAGCCTGGGGTGCCTAATGAGTGAGCTAACTCACATTAATTGCGTTGCGCTCA
CTGCCCGCTTTCCAGTCGGGAAACCTGTCGTGCCAGCTGCATTAATGAATCGGCCAACGCGCGGGGAGAG
GCGGTTTGCGTATTGGGCGCTCTTCCGCTTCCTCGCTCACTGACTCGCTGCGCTCGGTCGTTCGGCTGCG
GCGAGCGGTATCAGCTCACTCAAAGGCGGTAATACGGTTATCCACAGAATCAGGGGATAACGCAGGAAAG
AACATGTGAGCAAAAGGCCAGCAAAAGGCCAGGAACCGTAAAAAGGCCGCGTTGCTGGCGTTTTTCCATA
GGCTCCGCCCCCCTGACGAGCATCACAAAAATCGACGCTCAAGTCAGAGGTGGCGAAACCCGACAGGACT
ATAAAGATACCAGGCGTTTCCCCCTGGAAGCTCCCTCGTGCGCTCTCCTGTTCCGACCCTGCCGCTTACC
GGATACCTGTCCGCCTTTCTCCCTTCGGGAAGCGTGGCGCTTTCTCATAGCTCACGCTGTAGGTATCTCA
GTTCGGTGTAGGTCGTTCGCTCCAAGCTGGGCTGTGTGCACGAACCCCCCGTTCAGCCCGACCGCTGCGC
CTTATCCGGTAACTATCGTCTTGAGTCCAACCCGGTAAGACACGACTTATCGCCACTGGCAGCAGCCACT
GGTAACAGGATTAGCAGAGCGAGGTATGTAGGCGGTGCTACAGAGTTCTTGAAGTGGTGGCCTAACTACG
GCTACACTAGAAGAACAGTATTTGGTATCTGCGCTCTGCTGAAGCCAGTTACCTTCGGAAAAAGAGTTGG
TAGCTCTTGATCCGGCAAACAAACCACCGCTGGTAGCGGTGGTTTTTTTGTTTGCAAGCAGCAGATTACG
CGCAGAAAAAAAGGATCTCAAGAAGATCCTTTGATCTTTTCTACGGGGTCTGACGCTCAGTGGAACGAAA
ACTCACGTTAAGGGATTTTGGTCATGAGATTATCAAAAAGGATCTTCACCTAGATCCTTTTAAATTAAAA
ATGAAGTTTTAAATCAATCTAAAGTATATATGAGTAAACTTGGTCTGACAGTTACCAATGCTTAATCAGT
GAGGCACCTATCTCAGCGATCTGTCTATTTCGTTCATCCATAGTTGCCTGACTCCCCGTCGTGTAGATAA
CTACGATACGGGAGGGCTTACCATCTGGCCCCAGTGCTGCAATGATACCGCGAGACCCACGCTCACCGGC
TCCAGATTTATCAGCAATAAACCAGCCAGCCGGAAGGGCCGAGCGCAGAAGTGGTCCTGCAACTTTATCC
GCCTCCATCCAGTCTATTAATTGTTGCCGGGAAGCTAGAGTAAGTAGTTCGCCAGTTAATAGTTTGCGCA
ACGTTGTTGCCATTGCTACAGGCATCGTGGTGTCACGCTCGTCGTTTGGTATGGCTTCATTCAGCTCCGG
TTCCCAACGATCAAGGCGAGTTACATGATCCCCCATGTTGTGCAAAAAAGCGGTTAGCTCCTTCGGTCCT
CCGATCGTTGTCAGAAGTAAGTTGGCCGCAGTGTTATCACTCATGGTTATGGCAGCACTGCATAATTCTC
TTACTGTCATGCCATCCGTAAGATGCTTTTCTGTGACTGGTGAGTACTCAACCAAGTCATTCTGAGAATA
GTGTATGCGGCGACCGAGTTGCTCTTGCCCGGCGTCAATACGGGATAATACCGCGCCACATAGCAGAACT
TTAAAAGTGCTCATCATTGGAAAACGTTCTTCGGGGCGAAAACTCTCAAGGATCTTACCGCTGTTGAGAT
CCAGTTCGATGTAACCCACTCGTGCACCCAACTGATCTTCAGCATCTTTTACTTTCACCAGCGTTTCTGG
GTGAGCAAAAACAGGAAGGCAAAATGCCGCAAAAAAGGGAATAAGGGCGACACGGAAATGTTGAATACTC
ATACTCTTCCTTTTTCAATATTATTGAAGCATTTATCAGGGTTATTGTCTCATGAGCGGATACATATTTG
AATGTATTTAGAAAAATAAACAAATAGGGGTTCCGCGCACATTTCCCCGAAAAGTGCCACCTAAATTGTA
AGCGTTAATATTTTGTTAAAATTCGCGTTAAATTTTTGTTAAATCAGCTCATTTTTTAACCAATAGGCCG
AAATCGGCAAAATCCCTTATAAATCAAAAGAATAGACCGAGATAGGGTTGAGTGTTGTTCCAGTTTGGAA
CAAGAGTCCACTATTAAAGAACGTGGACTCCAACGTCAAAGG
[49 nt withheld, positions 3123-3171]
T
[91 nt withheld, positions 3173-3263]
G
[124 nt withheld, positions 3265-3388]
CCCATTCGCCATTCAGGCTGCGCAACTGTTGGGAAGGGCGATCGGTGCGGGCCTCTTCGCTATTACGCCA
GCTGGCGAAAGGGGGATGTGCTGCAAGGCGATTAAGTTGGGTAACGCCAGGGTTTTCCCAGTCACGACGT
TGTAAAACGACGGCCAGTGAGCGCGCGTAATACGACTCACTATAGGGCGAATTGGGTACGTCCCTAGGCC
TCCAAAAAAGCCTCCTCACTACTTCTGGAATAGCTCAGAGGCCGAGGCGGCCTCGGCCTCTGCATAAATA
AAAAAAATTAGTCAGCCATGGGGCGGAGAATGGGCGGAACTGGGCGGAGTTAGGGGCGGGATGGGCGGAG
TTAGGGGCGGGATAGCTAGAGCCAGACATGATAAGATACATTGATGAGTTTGGACAAACCACAACTAGAA
TGCAGTGAAAAAAATGCTTTATTTGTGAAATTTGTGATGCTATTGCTTTATTTGTAACCATTATAAGCTG
CAATAAACAAGTTCCTCTCACTCTCTGATATTCATTTCTTTGCAAGTTATAAATACTGAATAATAAGATG
ACATGAACTACTACTGCTAGAGATTTTCCACACTGACTAAAAGGGTCTGAGGGATCTCTAGTTACCAGAG
TCACACAACAGACGGGCACACACTACTTGAAGCACTCAAGGCAAGCTTTATTGAGGCTTAAGCAGTGGGT
TCCCTAGTTAGCCAGAGAGCTCCCAGGCTCAGATCTGGTCTAACCAGAGAGACCCAGTACAAGCAAAAAG
CAGATCTTGTCTTCGTTGGGAGTGAGCTAGCCCTTCCAGTCCCCCCTTTTCTTTTAAAAAGTGGCTAAGA
TCTACAGCTGCCTTGTAAGTCATTGGTCTTAAAGGTACCGAGCTCGAATTGTGCTTAGCCCTCCCACACA
TAACCAGAGGGCAGCAATTCACGAATCCCAACTGCCGTCGGCTGTCCATCACTGTCCTTCACTATGGCTT
TGATCCCAGGATGCAGATCGAGAAGCACCTGTCGGCACCGTCCGCAGGGGCTCAAGATGCCCCTGTTCTC
ATTTCCGATCGCGACGATACAAGTCAGGTTGCCAGCTGCCGCAGCAGCAGCAGTGCCCAGCACCACGAGT
TCTGCACAAGGTCCCCCAGTAAAATGATATACATTGACACCAGTGAAGATGCGGCCGTCGCTAGAGAGAG
CTGCGCTGGCGACGCTGTAGTCTTCAGAGATGGGGATGCTGTTGATTGTAGCCGTTGCTCTTTCAATGAG
GGTGGATTCTTCTTGAGACAAAGGCTTGGCCATGGTTTAGTTCCTCACCTTGTCGTATTATACTATGCCG
ATATACTATGCCGATGATTAATTGTCAACACGTGCTGATCAGATCCGAAAATGGATATACAAGCTCCCGG
GAGCTTTTTGCAAAAGCCTAGGCCTCCAAAAAAGCCTCCTCACTACTTCTGGAATAGCTCAGAGGCAGAG
GCGGCCTCGGCCTCTGCATAAATAAAAAAAATTAGTCAGCCATGGGGCGGAGAATGGGCGGAACTGGGCG
GAGTTAGGGGCGGGATGGGCGGAGTTAGGGGCGGGACTATGGTTGCTGACTAATTGAGATGCATGCTTTG
CATACTTCTGCCTGCTGGGGAGCCTGGGGACTTTCCACACCTGGTTGCTGACTAATTGAGATGCATGCTT
TGCATACTTCTGCCTGCTGGGGAGCCTGGGGACTTTCCACACCCTAACTGACACACATTCCACAGAATTA
ATTCCAAACTCATTACTAACCGGATATCTGCAGAATTCCAGGCGGGGAGGCGGCCCAAAGGGAGATCCGA
CTCGTCTGAGGGCGAAGGCGAAGACGCGGAAGAGGCCGCAGAGCCGGCAGCAGGCCGCGGGAAGGAAGGT
CCGCTGGATTGAGGGCCGAAGGGACGTAGCAGAAGGACGTCCCGCGCAGAATCCAGGTGGCAACACAGGC
GAGCAGCCATGGAAAGGACGTCAGCTTCCCCGACAACACCACGGAATTGTCAGTGCCCAACAGCCGAGCC
CCTGTCCAGCAGCGGGCAAGGCAGGCGGCGATGAGTTCCGCCGTGGCAATAGGGAGGGGGAAAGCGAAAG
TCCCGGAAAGGAGCTGACAGGTGGTGGCAATGCCCCAACCAGTGGGGGTTGCGTCAGCAAACACAGTGCA
CACCACGCCACGTTGCCTGACAACGGGCCACAACTCCTCATAAAGAGACAGCAACCAGGATTTATACAAG
GAGGAGAAAATGAAAGCCATACGGGAAGCAATAGCATGATACAAAGGCATTAAAGCAGCGTATCCACATA
GCGTAAAAGGAGCAACATAGTTAAGAATACCAGTCAATCTTTCACAAATTTTGTAATCCAGAGGTTGATT
GTCGACGCGGCCGCTTTACTTGTACAGCTCGTCCATGCCGAGAGTGATCCCGGCGGCGGTCACGAACTCC
AGCAGGACCATGTGATCGCGCTTCTCGTTGGGGTCTTTGCTCAGGGCGGACTGGGTGCTCAGGTAGTGGT
TGTCGGGCAGCAGCACGGGGCCGTCGCCGATGGGGGTGTTCTGCTGGTAGTGGTCGGCGAGCTGCACGCT
GCCGTCCTCGATGTTGTGGCGGATCTTGAAGTTCACCTTGATGCCGTTCTTCTGCTTGTCGGCCATGATA
TAGACGTTGTGGCTGTTGTAGTTGTACTCCAGCTTGTGCCCCAGGATGTTGCCGTCCTCCTTGAAGTCGA
TGCCCTTCAGCTCGATGCGGTTCACCAGGGTGTCGCCCTCGAACTTCACCTCGGCGCGGGTCTTGTAGTT
GCCGTCGTCCTTGAAGAAGATGGTGCGCTCCTGGACGTAGCCTTCGGGCATGGCGGACTTGAAGAAGTCG
TGCTGCTTCATGTGGTCGGGGTAGCGGCTGAAGCACTGCACGCCGTAGGTCAGGGTGGTCACGAGGGTGG
GCCAGGGCACGGGCAGCTTGCCGGTGGTGCAGATGAACTTCAGGGTCAGCTTGCCGTAGGTGGCATCGCC
CTCGCCCTCGCCGGACACGCTGAACTTGTGGCCGTTTACGTCGCCGTCCAGCTCGACCAGGATGGGCACC
ACCCCGGTGAACAGCTCCTCGCCCTTGCTCACCATGGTGGCGACCGGTGGATCCCCCTGGGGAGAGAGGT
CGGTGATTCGGTCAACGAGGGAGCCGACTGCCGACGTGCGCTCCGGAGGCTTGCAGAATGCGGAACACCG
CGCGGGCAGGAACAGGGCCCACACTACCGCCCCACACCCCGCCTCCCGCACCGCCCCTTCCCGGCCGCTG
CTCTCGGCGCGCCCTGCTGAGCAGCCGCTATTGGCCACAGCCCATCGCGGTCGGCGCGCTGCCATTGCTC
CCTGGCGCTGTCCGTCTGCGAGGGTACTAGTGAGACGTGCGGCTTCCGTTTGTCACGTCCGGCACGCCGC
GAACCGCAAGGAACCTTCCCGACTTAGGGGCGGAGCAGGAAGCGTCGCCGGGGGGCCCACAAGGGTAGCG
GCGAAGATCCGGGTGACGCTGCGAACGGACGTGAAGAATGTGCGAGACCCAGGGTCGGCGCCGCTGCGTT
TCCCGGAACCACGCCCAGAGCAGCCGCGTCCCTGCGCAAACCCAGGGCTGCCTTGGAAAAGGCGCAACCC
CAACCCCGTGGAATTCGATATCAAGCTTCTCGAGGCTAGTCTCGTGATCGATAAAATTTTGAATTTTTGT
AATTTGTTTTTGTAATTCTTTAGTTTGTATGTCTGTTGCTATTATGTCTACTATTCTTTCCCCTGCACTG
TACCCCCCAATCCCCCCTTTTCTTTTAAAAGTTAACCGATACCGTCGAGATCCGTTCACTAATCGAATGG
ATCTGTCTCTGTCTCTCTCTCCACCTTCTTCTTCTATTCCTTCGGGCCTGTCGGGTCCCCTCGGGGTTGG
GAGGTGGGTCTGAAACGATAATGGTGAATATCCCTGCCTAACTCTATTCACTATAGAAAGTACAGCAAAA
ACTATTCTTAAACCTACCAAGCCTCCTACTATCATTATGAATAATTTTATATACCACAGCCAATTTGTTA
TGTTAAACCAATTCCACAAACTTGCCCATTTATCTAATTCCAATAATTCTTGTTCATTCTTTTCTTGCTG
GTTTTGCGATTCTTCAATTAAGGAGTGTATTAAGCTTGTGTAATTGTTAATTTCTCTGTCCCACTCCATC
CAGGTCGTGTGATTCCAAATCTGTTCCAGAGATTTATTACTCCAACTAGCATTCCAAGGCACAGCAGTGG
TGCAAATGAGTTTTCCAGAGCAACCCCAAATCCCCAGGAGCTGTTGATCCTTTAGGTATCTTTCCACAGC
CAGGATTCTTGCCTGGAGCTGCTTGATGCCCCAGACTGTGAGTTGCAACAGATGCTGTTGCGCCTCAATA
GCCCTCAGCAAATTGTTCTGCTGCTGCACTATACCAGACAATAATTGTCTGGCCTGTACCGTCAGCGTCA
TTGACGCTGCGCCCATAGTGCTTCCTGCTGCTCCCAAGAACCCAAGGAACAAAGCTCCTATTCCCACTGC
TCTTTTTTCTCTCTGCACCACTCTTCTCTTTGCCTTGGTGGGTGCTACTCCTAATGGTTCAATTTTTACT
ACTTTATATTTATATAATTCACTTCTCCAATTGTCCCTCATATCTCCTCCTCCAGGTCTGAAGATCAGCG
GCCGCTTGCTGTGCGGTGGTCTTACTTTTGTTTTGCTCTTCCTCTATCTTGTCTAAAGCTTCCTTGGTGT
CTTTTATCTCTATCCTTTGATGCACACAATAGAGGGTTGCTACTGTATTATATAATGATCTAAGTTCTTC
TGATCCTGTCTGAAGGGATGGTTGTAGCTGTCCCAGTATTTGTCTACAGCCTTCTGATGTTTCTAAC
