>Addgene plasmid #19069 | pLenti PGK GFP Blast (w510-5) | addgene partial sequence | sequence record 25956 | 19069 with EGFP-N
CCGGTAAGCTCTGCCCTTGCTCACCATGGTGGCGACCGGTGGATCCCCCTGGGGAGAGAGGTCGGTGATT
CGGTCAACGAGGGAGCCGACTGCCGACGTGCGCTCCGGAGGCTTGCAGAATGCGGAACACCGCGCGGGCA
GGAACAGGGCCCACACTACCGCCCCACACCCCGCCTCCCGCACCGCCCCTTCCCGGCCGCTGCTCTCGGC
GCGCCCTGCTGAGCAGCCGCTATTGGCCACAGCCCATCGCGGTCGGCGCGCTGCCATTGCTCCCTGGCGC
TGTCCGTCTGCGAGGGTACTAGTGAGACGTGCGGCTTCCGTTTGTCACGTCCGGCACGCCGCGAACCGCA
AGGAACCTTCCCGACTTAGGGGCGGAGCAGGAAGCGTCGCCGGGGGGCCCACAAGGGTAGCGGCGAAGAT
CCGGGTGACGCTGCGAACGGACGTGAAGAATGTGCGAGACCCAGGGTCGGCGCCGCTGCGTTTCCCGGAA
CCACGCCCAGAGCAGCCGCGTCCCTGCGCAAACCCAGGGCTGCCTTGGAAAAGGCGCAACCCCAACCCCG
TGGAATTCGATATCAAGCTTCTCGAGGCTAGTCTCGTGATCGATAAAATTTTGAATTTTTGTAATTTGTT
TTTGTAATTCTTTAGTTTGTATGTCTGTTGCTATTATGTCTACTATTCTTTCCCCTGCACTGTACCCCCC
AATCCCCCCTTTTCTTTTAAAAGTTAACCGATACCGTCGAGATCCGTTCACTAATCGAATGGATCTGTCT
CTGTCTCTCTCTCCACCTT
